Addgene plasmid #38786: K-p16
Depositing lab: David Wang. Depositing organization: Washington University in Saint Louis. Publication: Identification of MW polyomavirus, a novel polyomavirus in human stool. Siebrasse EA, Reyes A, Lim ES, Zhao G, Mkakosya RS, Manary MJ, Gordon JI, Wang D. J Virol. 2012 Jun 27. 10.1128/JVI.01210-12 PubMed 22740408.
Backbone
  Vector backbone: pCR4.0
  Backbone manufacturer: Invitrogen
  Backbone size w/o insert (bp): 3956
  Total vector size (bp): 5163
  Vector type: Bacterial Expression
Growth in bacteria
  Bacterial resistance: Ampicillin, 100 μg/mL
  Growth temperature: 37°C
  Growth strain: Top10
  Copy number: High Copy
Gene/Insert
  Gene/Insert name: 214-1420 of MWPyV (alt names: VP2; VP3)
  Species: MW polyomavirus, strain WD976
  Insert size (bp): 1207
  Mutation: 3 SNPs compared to WD976
  GenBank ID: JQ898292
  Promoter: lac
  Cloning method: TOPO Cloning
  Sequencing primers: 5′ M13F; 3′ M13R
Terms and licenses: Academic/Nonprofit Terms; Industry Terms: Not Available to Industry
Depositor comments: Plasmid contains nucleotides 214-1420 of GenBank ID JQ898292. The three nucleotide mismatches are at bp# 222, 1412 & 1418 when compared to this reference sequence.
How to cite: K-p16 was a gift from David Wang (Addgene plasmid # 38786 ; http://n2t.net/addgene:38786 ; RRID:Addgene_38786)
