[The description below was written by a language model from this plasmid's Addgene catalogue record.]
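Description:
K-p16 is a TOPO-cloned fragment of the MW polyomavirus (MWPyV) genome carried in the Invitrogen pCR4.0 backbone, a small high-copy bacterial cloning vector. The backbone accounts for 3956 bp of the 5163 bp total, and the plasmid is maintained in E. coli (Top10) under ampicillin selection. Although it is catalogued as a bacterial expression vector with the lac promoter upstream of the cloning site, the record gives no indication of tags, reporters, or an engineered reading frame. It is therefore best viewed as a cloned piece of viral genomic DNA rather than a dedicated protein expression construct. M13 forward and reverse primer sites flank the insert and are listed for sequencing across it.

The 1207 bp insert corresponds to nucleotides 214–1420 of the MWPyV strain WD976 reference genome, a region annotated with the alternative names VP2 and VP3, the minor capsid proteins of polyomaviruses, which are encoded by overlapping reading frames. The clone differs from the WD976 reference at three single-nucleotide positions (222, 1412 and 1418), all of which lie close to the ends of the insert. The record does not state whether these affect the coding sequence.

The plasmid is associated with work identifying MW polyomavirus as a novel polyomavirus in human stool. It presumably serves as one of the cloned genome segments used for sequencing and characterising the virus, though the record does not spell out a specific application. No feature table was supplied, so element positions and the orientation of the insert relative to the lac promoter cannot be confirmed.
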