>Addgene plasmid #38786 | K-p16 | depositor partial sequence | sequence record 48833 | Insert sequence
CAGACAACTCAGAAGTTTCCACCTCTTGGAGGCGGTCCAGAGTTAACCTGTGACTGTTGGCGGGAAGCCA
ATAACAGCAACTTTGACATTTCATCACGAGCCCTTTAAACGCCCTCTAGGCGGAGACGGAAGACAATTGA
CTCTTGGCACGGACGGAAGAGGAATGCCGTCTGCTCACCTTAGTTAACACGAGATTTTCTTTGGAAATAC
TCCAAAGTACAGTAAGTATATGGGTGCTGTAATCTCTGTTATTCTTGATTTAATAGAATTAATATCAGTT
ACAGGCTTTGAAGCAGAAACTATAATTTCAGGGGAGGCAGCTGCTATAGTAGAATCACAGCTTTCATCTT
TGGCAGTTATAGAAAATGCTTCGGCAGCCGAAGTTTTATCTACTTTTGGATTAAATGAAACCTCTTATTC
TTTATTAGTAAATTTTCCTCAGGCCTTTGAAAATGCTGTATATACTGCTCAATTAATTCAAACTATTTCT
GGGGCTAGTTCTCTGATTGCTGCTGGTATAGAAACGCAACCTTTTCAAGTATTTGATGCTGGTAGTAATA
TGGCTTTACAGCAATGGAGACCAGACTATTTTGATTTATTTATTCCTGGATATAGACACTTTGAATATTA
TTTTAATGTTCTTTCTGGTTGGGGAGAAAGTCTAGTAAATACAGTTTCTAGAGCTTTTTGGGAGGCTTTA
TTATCAGAAACTAGAAACACTGCAAGACTTTTAGCAAGCAGTGCTGTAGATAATGTTTATAATGTTGGTG
AACAGGGACTCCAGAATATTCAAAATGCTCTGGTGGGATTAATAGAGAGTGCAAGATGGGCTTTAAGATT
TCCGGGGAATGTATATCATAATTTAGAAATGTATTATACACAATTACCAGGCCTTACTCCTCCACAAGTA
AGGTCAATTCAAAGGCGCTTAGAAGAAGCGAGAAATTATGGACCTTCTGTTCAAGTGGATAATTCTGAAA
ACTCAGTTTTTTCAGAACATTTAAGTGGAGACTATATATTTAGAGGAGAAGCTCCAGGAGGAGCAAGACA
AAGACAGACTCCTGATTGGATGCTACAATTAATTTTAGGAATTCTTGGAGATATAACTCCTTTTTTTAAA
GAAGTTATTGAAGAAGTAGAAGGAGAGGAAAATGCCGCCTAAAAGAAAGACTGTTTGTACTAAAACTGTT
TGTACCAGGGCAGATGC
