>Addgene plasmid #38786 | K-p16 | addgene partial sequence | sequence record 51542 | M13rev
AAGGGACTAGTCCTGCAGGTTTAAACGAATTCGCCCTTGCATCTGCCCTGGTACAAACAGTTTTAGTACA
AACAGTCTTTCTTTTAGGCGGCATTTTCCTCTCCTTCTACTTCTTCAATAACTTCTTTAAAAAAAGGAGT
TATATCTCCAAGAATTCCTAAAATTAATTGTAGCATCCAATCAGGAGTCTGTCTTTGTCTTGCTCCTCCT
GGAGCTTCTCCTCTAAATATATAGTCTCCACTTAAATGTTCTGAAAAAACTGAGTTTTCAGAATTATCCA
CTTGAACAGAAGGTCCATAATTTCTCGCTTCTTCTAAGCGCCTTTGAATTGACCTTACTTGTGGAGGAGT
AAGGCCTGGTAATTGTGTATAATACATTTCTAAATTATGATATACATTCCCCGGAAATCTTAAAGCCCAT
CTTGCACTCTCTATTAATCCCACCAGAGCATTTTGAATATTCTGGAGTCCCTGTTCACCAACATTATAAA
CATTATCTACAGCACTGCTTGCTAAAAGTCTTGCAGTGTTTCTAGTTTCTGATAATAAAGCCTCCCAAAA
AGCTCTAGAAACTGTATTTACTAGACTTTCTCCCCAACCAGAAAGAACATTAAAATAATATTCAAAGTGT
CTATATCCAGGAATAAATAAATCAAAATAGTCTGGTCTCCATTGCTGTAAAGCCATATTACTACCAGCAT
CAAATACTTGAAAAGGTTGCGTTTCTATACCAGCAGCAATCAGAGAACTAGCCCCAGAAATAGTTTGAAT
TAATTGAGCA
