>Addgene plasmid #38786 | K-p16 | addgene partial sequence | sequence record 51710 | M13pUC-Fwd 5'-CCCAGTCACGACGTTGTAAAACG-3'
CGACTCACTATAGGGCGGAATTGGAATTTAGCGGCCGCGAATTCGCCCTTCAGACAACTCAGAAGTTTCC
ACCTCTTGGAGGCGGTCCAGAGTTAACCTGTGACTGTTGGCGGGAAGCCAATAACAGCAACTTTGACATT
TCATCACGAGCCCTTTAAACGCCCTCTAGGCGGAGACGGAAGACAATTGACTCTTGGCACGGACGGAAGA
GGAATGCCGTCTGCTCACCTTAGTTAACACGAGATTTTCTTTGGAAATACTCCAAAGTACAGTAAGTATA
TGGGTGCTGTAATCTCTGTTATTCTTGATTTAATAGAATTAATATCAGTTACAGGCTTTGAAGCAGAAAC
TATAATTTCAGGGGAGGCAGCTGCTATAGTAGAATCACAGCTTTCATCTTTGGCAGTTATAGAAAATGCT
TCGGCAGCCGAAGTTTTATCTACTTTTGGATTAAATGAAACCTCTTATTCTTTATTAGTAAATTTTCCTC
AGGCCTTTGAAAATGCTGTATATACTGCTCAATTAATTCAAACTATTTCTGGGGCTAGTTCTCTGATTGC
TGCTGGTATAGAAACGCAACCTTTTCAAGTATTTGATGCTGGTAGTAATATGGCTTTACAGCAATGGAGA
CCAGACTATTTTGATTTATTTATTCCTGGATATAGACACTTTGAATATTATTTTAATGTTCTTTCTGGTT
GGGGAGAAAGTCTAGTAAATACAGTTTCTAGAGCTTTTTGGGAGGCTTTATTATCAGAAACTAGAAACAC
TGCAAGACTTTTAGCAAGCAGTGCTGTAGATAATG
